>Addgene plasmid #98281 | pFtnA-Halo | addgene full sequence | sequence record 181972 | Addgene NGS Results
CAAAGGATCTTCTTGAGATCCTTTTTTTCTGCGCGTAATCTGCTGCTTGCAAACAAAAAAACCACCGCTA
CCAGCGGTGGTTTGTTTGCCGGATCAAGAGCTACCAACTCTTTTTCCGAAGGTAACTGGCTTCAGCAGAG
CGCAGATACCAAATACTGTTCTTCTAGTGTAGCCGTAGTTAGGCCACCACTTCAAGAACTCTGTAGCACC
GCCTACATACCTCGCTCTGCTAATCCTGTTACCAGTGGCTGCTGCCAGTGGCGATAAGTCGTGTCTTACC
GGGTTGGACTCAAGACGATAGTTACCGGATAAGGCGCAGCGGTCGGGCTGAACGGGGGGTTCGTGCACAC
AGCCCAGCTTGGAGCGAACGACCTACACCGAACTGAGATACCTACAGCGTGAGCTATGAGAAAGCGCCAC
GCTTCCCGAAGGGAGAAAGGCGGACAGGTATCCGGTAAGCGGCAGGGTCGGAACAGGAGAGCGCACGAGG
GAGCTTCCAGGGGGAAACGCCTGGTATCTTTATAGTCCTGTCGGGTTTCGCCACCTCTGACTTGAGCGTC
GATTTTTGTGATGCTCGTCAGGGGGGCGGAGCCTATGGAAAAACGCCAGCAACGCGGCCTTTTTACGGTT
CCTGGCCTTTTGCTGGCCTTTTGCTCACATGTTCTTTCCTGCGTTATCCCCTGATTCTGTGGATAACCGT
ATTACCGCCATGCATTAGTTATTAATAGTAATCAATTACGGGGTCATTAGTTCATAGCCCATATATGGAG
TTCCGCGTTACATAACTTACGGTAAATGGCCCGCCTGGCTGACCGCCCAACGACCCCCGCCCATTGACGT
CAATAATGACGTATGTTCCCATAGTAACGCCAATAGGGACTTTCCATTGACGTCAATGGGTGGAGTATTT
ACGGTAAACTGCCCACTTGGCAGTACATCAAGTGTATCATATGCCAAGTACGCCCCCTATTGACGTCAAT
GACGGTAAATGGCCCGCCTGGCATTATGCCCAGTACATGACCTTATGGGACTTTCCTACTTGGCAGTACA
TCTACGTATTAGTCATCGCTATTACCATGGTGATGCGGTTTTGGCAGTACATCAATGGGCGTGGATAGCG
GTTTGACTCACGGGGATTTCCAAGTCTCCACCCCATTGACGTCAATGGGAGTTTGTTTTGGCACCAAAAT
CAACGGGACTTTCCAAAATGTCGTAACAACTCCGCCCCATTGACGCAAATGGGCGGTAGGCGTGTACGGT
GGGAGGTCTATATAAGCAGAGCTGGTTTAGTGAACCGTCAGATCCGCCACCGGTCGCCACCATGGCAGAA
ATCGGTACTGGCTTTCCATTCGACCCCCATTATGTGGAAGTCCTGGGCGAGCGCATGCACTACGTCGATG
TTGGTCCGCGCGATGGCACCCCTGTGCTGTTCCTGCACGGTAACCCGACCTCCTCCTACGTGTGGCGCAA
CATCATCCCGCATGTTGCACCGACCCATCGCTGCATTGCTCCAGACCTGATCGGTATGGGCAAATCCGAC
AAACCAGACCTGGGTTATTTCTTCGACGACCACGTCCGCTTCATGGATGCCTTCATCGAAGCCCTGGGTC
TGGAAGAGGTCGTCCTGGTCATTCACGACTGGGGCTCCGCTCTGGGTTTCCACTGGGCCAAGCGCAATCC
AGAGCGCGTCAAAGGTATTGCATTTATGGAGTTCATCCGCCCTATCCCGACCTGGGACGAATGGCCAGAA
TTTGCCCGCGAGACCTTCCAGGCCTTCCGCACCACCGACGTCGGCCGCAAGCTGATCATCGATCAGAACG
TTTTTATCGAGGGTACGCTGCCGATGGGTGTCGTCCGCCCGCTGACTGAAGTCGAGATGGACCATTACCG
CGAGCCGTTCCTGAATCCTGTTGACCGCGAGCCACTGTGGCGCTTCCCAAACGAGCTGCCAATCGCCGGT
GAGCCAGCGAACATCGTCGCGCTGGTCGAAGAATACATGGACTGGCTGCACCAGTCCCCTGTCCCGAAGC
TGCTGTTCTGGGGCACCCCAGGCGTTCTGATCCCACCGGCCGAAGCCGCTCGCCTGGCCAAAAGCCTGCC
TAACTGCAAGGCTGTGGACATCGGCCCGGGTCTGAATCTGCTGCAAGAAGACAACCCGGACCTGATCGGC
AGCGAGATCGCGCGCTGGCTGTCTACTCTGGAGATTTCCGGCGCTAGCGGAGCATCCGCAGGAATGCTGA
AACCAGAAATGATTGAAAAACTTAATGAGCAGATGAACCTGGAACTGTACTCTTCACTGCTTTATCAGCA
AATGAGCGCCTGGTGCAGCTATCATACCTTCGAAGGTGCTGCCGCGTTCCTGCGCCGTCACGCCCAGGAA
GAGATGACGCATATGCAGCGTCTGTTTGATTACCTGACTGATACCGGCAATTTACCGCGTATTAATACCG
TTGAATCTCCGTTTGCTGAATATTCCTCACTTGATGAATTATTCCAGGAAACCTATAAACACGAACAATT
AATCACCCAGAAAATTAACGAACTGGCTCATGCTGCAATGACCAATCAGGACTACCCAACATTTAATTTC
CTGCAATGGTATGTTTCTGAGCAGCATGAAGAAGAGAAACTGTTCAAATCGATTATTGATAAATTAAGCC
TGGCAGGCAAAAGCGGCGAAGGTCTGTATTTTATCGACAAAGAACTCTCTACCCTCGACACACAAAACTA
ACGGCCGCATCGATAACACCGCAAATGCTTCTAGGGATCCACCGGATCTAGATAACTGATCATAATCAGC
CATACCACATTTGTAGAGGTTTTACTTGCTTTAAAAAACCTCCCACACCTCCCCCTGAACCTGAAACATA
AAATGAATGCAATTGTTGTTGTTAACTTGTTTATTGCAGCTTATAATGGTTACAAATAAAGCAATAGCAT
CACAAATTTCACAAATAAAGCATTTTTTTCACTGCATTCTAGTTGTGGTTTGTCCAAACTCATCAATGTA
TCTTAACGCGTAAATTGTAAGCGTTAATATTTTGTTAAAATTCGCGTTAAATTTTTGTTAAATCAGCTCA
TTTTTTAACCAATAGGCCGAAATCGGCAAAATCCCTTATAAATCAAAAGAATAGACCGAGATAGGGT
[37 nt withheld, positions 3148-3184]
AAAGAACGTGGACTCCAACGTCAAAGG
[49 nt withheld, positions 3212-3260]
T
[91 nt withheld, positions 3262-3352]
G
[124 nt withheld, positions 3354-3477]
CAGGTGGCACTTTTCGGGGAAATGTGCGCGGAACCCCTATTTGTTTATTTTTCTAAATACATTCAAATAT
GTATCCGCTCATGAGACAATAACCCTGATAAATGCTTCAATAATATTGAAAAAGGAAGAGTCCTGAGGCG
GAAAGAACCAGCTGTGGAATGTGTGTCAGTTAGGGTGTGGAAAGTCCCCAGGCTCCCCAGCAGGCAGAAG
TATGCAAAGCATGCATCTCAATTAGTCAGCAACCAGGTGTGGAAAGTCCCCAGGCTCCCCAGCAGGCAGA
AGTATGCAAAGCATGCATCTCAATTAGTCAGCAACCATAGTCCCGCCCCTAACTCCGCCCATCCCGCCCC
TAACTCCGCCCAGTTCCGCCCATTCTCCGCCCCATGGCTGACTAATTTTTTTTATTTATGCAGAGGCCGA
GGCCGCCTCGGCCTCTGAGCTATTCCAGAAGTAGTGAGGAGGCTTTTTTGGAGGCCTAGGCTTTTGCAAA
GATCGATCAAGAGACAGGATGAGGATCGTTTCGCATGATTGAACAAGATGGATTGCACGCAGGTTCTCCG
GCCGCTTGGGTGGAGAGGCTATTCGGCTATGACTGGGCACAACAGACAATCGGCTGCTCTGATGCCGCCG
TGTTCCGGCTGTCAGCGCAGGGGCGCCCGGTTCTTTTTGTCAAGACCGACCTGTCCGGTGCCCTGAATGA
ACTGCAAGACGAGGCAGCGCGGCTATCGTGGCTGGCCACGACGGGCGTTCCTTGCGCAGCTGTGCTCGAC
GTTGTCACTGAAGCGGGAAGGGACTGGCTGCTATTGGGCGAAGTGCCGGGGCAGGATCTCCTGTCATCTC
ACCTTGCTCCTGCCGAGAAAGTATCCATCATGGCTGATGCAATGCGGCGGCTGCATACGCTTGATCCGGC
TACCTGCCCATTCGACCACCAAGCGAAACATCGCATCGAGCGAGCACGTACTCGGATGGAAGCCGGTCTT
GTCGATCAGGATGATCTGGACGAAGAGCATCAGGGGCTCGCGCCAGCCGAACTGTTCGCCAGGCTCAAGG
CGAGCATGCCCGACGGCGAGGATCTCGTCGTGACCCATGGCGATGCCTGCTTGCCGAATATCATGGTGGA
AAATGGCCGCTTTTCTGGATTCATCGACTGTGGCCGGCTGGGTGTGGCGGACCGCTATCAGGACATAGCG
TTGGCTACCCGTGATATTGCTGAAGAGCTTGGCGGCGAATGGGCTGACCGCTTCCTCGTGCTTTACGGTA
TCGCCGCTCCCGATTCGCAGCGCATCGCCTTCTATCGCCTTCTTGACGAGTTCTTCTGAGCGGGACTCTG
GGGTTCGAAATGACCGACCAAGCGACGCCCAACCTGCCATCACGAGATTTCGATTCCACCGCCGCCTTCT
ATGAAAGGTTGGGCTTCGGAATCGTTTTCCGGGACGCCGGCTGGATGATCCTCCAGCGCGGGGATCTCAT
GCTGGAGTTCTTCGCCCACCCTAGGGGGAGGCTAACTGAAACACGGAAGGAGACAATACCGGAAGGAACC
CGCGCTATGACGGCAATAAAAAGACAGAATAAAACGCACGGTGTTGGGTCGTTTGTTCATAAACGCGGGG
TTCGGTCCCAGGGCTGGCACTCTGTCGATACCCCACCGAGACCCCATTGGGGCCAATACGCCCGCGTTTC
TTCCTTTTCCCCACCCCACCCCCCAAGTTCGGGTGAAGGCCCAGGGCTCGCAGCCAACGTCGGGGCGGCA
GGCCCTGCCATAGCCTCAGGTTACTCATATATACTTTAGATTGATTTAAAACTTCATTTTTAATTTAAAA
GGATCTAGGTGAAGATCCTTTTTGATAATCTCATGACCAAAATCCCTTAACGTGAGTTTTCGTTCCACTG
AGCGTCAGACCCCGTAGAAAAGAT
Features (pLannotate 1.2.2; 14 found; start..end, strand, type, name):
     13..601     +  rep_origin     ori: high-copy-number ColE1/pMB1/pBR322/pUC origin of replication
    776..1079    +  enhancer       CMV enhancer: human cytomegalovirus immediate early enhancer
   1080..1283    +  promoter       CMV promoter: human cytomegalovirus (CMV) immediate early promoter
   1322..2212    +  CDS            HaloTag®: modified bacterial dehalogenase that forms covalent bonds with chloroalkane derivatives
   2234..2728    +  CDS            ftnA: FTNA_ECOLI - Also known as ftn, gen-165, rsgA. Experimental evidence at protein level: Swiss-Prot protein existence level 1. Iron-storage protein. From Escherichia coli (strain K12).
   2787..2871    +  CDS            large T antigen (fragment): large T antigen from SV40 (simian virus 40)
   2894..3015    +  polyA_signal   SV40 poly(A) signal: SV40 polyadenylation signal
   3049..3477    -  rep_origin     f1 ori (sequence partly withheld): f1 bacteriophage origin of replication; arrow indicates direction of (+) strand synthesis
   3504..3608    +  promoter       AmpR promoter: bla
   3610..3967    +  promoter       SV40 promoter: SV40 enhancer and early promoter
   4002..4796    +  CDS            NeoR/KanR: aminoglycoside phosphotransferase from Tn5; aph(3')-II (or nptII); confers resistance to neomycin, kanamycin, and G418 (Geneticin®)
   4817..4969    +  CDS            ble (fragment): BLE_KLEPN - Experimental evidence at protein level: Swiss-Prot protein existence level 1. Binding protein with a strong affinity to the bleomycin family of antibiotics. Binds to CL990; an antimitotic-antibiotic compound. From Klebsiella pneumoniae.
   5028..5075    +  polyA_signal   HSV TK poly(A) signal: herpes simplex virus thymidine kinase polyadenylation signal (Cole and Stacy, 1985)
   5166..5182    -  polyA_signal   bGH poly(A) signal (fragment): bovine growth hormone polyadenylation signal
