[The description below was written by a language model from this plasmid's Addgene catalogue record and pLannotate feature annotations shown in this document.]
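Description:
pFtnA-Halo is a 5.4 kb mammalian expression plasmid built on a Clontech-type backbone (derived from the PAtagRFP-actin plasmid) that drives production of a fusion between HaloTag and the Escherichia coli iron-storage protein FtnA, a bacterial ferritin. In bacteria it replicates from a high-copy ColE1/pUC origin and is selected with kanamycin. It also carries an f1 phage origin. A single Tn5 NeoR/KanR aminoglycoside phosphotransferase gene sits behind tandem bacterial (bla-type) and SV40 enhancer/early promoters and is terminated by an HSV TK polyadenylation signal. This one cassette therefore provides kanamycin resistance in E. coli and G418 resistance in transfected mammalian cells. Short annotated fragments of ble, bGH poly(A) and SV40 large T antigen appear to be backbone remnants or partial sequence matches rather than functional elements.

The expression cassette consists of the human CMV immediate-early enhancer and promoter, then the HaloTag coding sequence, the ftnA coding sequence after a short gap, and an SV40 polyadenylation signal. Despite the order implied by the plasmid name, both the feature table and the catalogue entry place HaloTag at the N terminus of FtnA. HaloTag is a modified bacterial dehalogenase that bonds covalently to chloroalkane ligands, so each fusion subunit can be labelled with a synthetic fluorophore. The associated publication describes a set of homo-oligomeric standards for accurate protein counting. This fits use of the self-assembling ferritin as an intracellular calibration standard of defined subunit number for quantitative fluorescence or single-molecule microscopy. The record does not state the oligomer stoichiometry or the cloning sites used.
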