Addgene plasmid #98281: pFtnA-Halo
Purpose: mammalian expression of FtnA-Halo
Depositing lab: Mike Heilemann. Depositing organization: Goethe-Universitaet Frankfurt am Main. Publication: A set of homo-oligomeric standards allows accurate protein counting. Finan K, Raulf A, Heilemann M. Angew Chem Int Ed Engl. 2015 Oct 5;54(41):12049-52. doi: 10.1002/anie.201505664. Epub 2015 Aug 20. PubMed 26289028.
Backbone
  Vector backbone: plasmid PAtagRFP-actin (Verkhusha lab/Addgene)
  Backbone manufacturer: Clontech
  Vector type: Mammalian Expression
  Selectable markers: Neomycin (select with G418)
Growth in bacteria
  Bacterial resistance: Kanamycin, 50 μg/mL
  Growth temperature: 37°C
  Growth strain: DH5alpha
  Copy number: High Copy
Gene/Insert
  Gene/Insert name: FtnA (alt name: ferritin)
  Promoter: CMV
  Tag / fusion protein: Halo-tag (N terminal on insert)
  Cloning method: Restriction Enzyme; 5′ cloning site unknown (unknown if destroyed); 3′ cloning site unknown (unknown if destroyed)
  Sequencing primers: 5′ CMV-F
Terms and licenses: Academic/Nonprofit Terms; Industry Terms: Not Available to Industry
How to cite: pFtnA-Halo was a gift from Mike Heilemann (Addgene plasmid # 98281 ; http://n2t.net/addgene:98281 ; RRID:Addgene_98281)
